Addgene plasmid #123536: pMK-rps2 5'UTR mCCUC (-20 to -10 deletion)
Purpose: MoChlo kit
Depositing lab: Scott Lenaghan & C. Neal Stewart. Depositing organization: University of Tennessee Institute of Agriculture. Publication: MoChlo: A versatile modular cloning toolbox for chloroplast biotechnology. Occhialini A, Piatek A, Pfotenhauer AC, Frazier TP, Stewart CN, Lenaghan S. Plant Physiol. 2019 Jan 24. pii: pp.18.01220. doi: 10.1104/pp.18.01220. PubMed 30679266.
Backbone
  Vector backbone: pMK-RQ
  Vector type: Synthetic Biology
Growth in bacteria
  Bacterial resistance: Kanamycin, 50 μg/mL
  Growth temperature: 37°C
  Growth strain: Top10
  Copy number: High Copy
Gene/Insert
  Gene/Insert name: rps2 5'UTR mCCUC (-20 to -10 deletion)
  Cloning method: Restriction Enzyme; 5′ cloning site Unknown (unknown if destroyed)
Terms and licenses: Academic/Nonprofit Terms; Industry Terms: Not Available to Industry
Depositor comments: All inserts have been produced by gene synthesis and cloned in the indicated backbone vector. The insert is a chloroplast 5'UTR fusion designed for Golden-Gate cloning. The Original Material was developed in the performance of research that was funded by Grant Nos. ARPA-E: DE-AR000660 & DARPA: D17AC00016.
How to cite: pMK-rps2 5'UTR mCCUC (-20 to -10 deletion) was a gift from Scott Lenaghan & C. Neal Stewart (Addgene plasmid # 123536 ; http://n2t.net/addgene:123536 ; RRID:Addgene_123536)
