[The description below was written by a language model from this plasmid's Addgene catalogue record and pLannotate feature annotations shown in this document.]
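Description:
pMK-rps2 5'UTR mCCUC (-20 to -10 deletion) is a small (about 2.35 kb) synthetic-biology part plasmid from the MoChlo kit, a modular cloning toolbox for chloroplast biotechnology. It is built on the pMK-RQ gene-synthesis backbone and is propagated in E. coli as a high-copy plasmid. The feature table shows a ColE1/pUC-type origin of replication and an aminoglycoside phosphotransferase gene (NeoR/KanR) driven by the AmpR (bla) promoter, which provides the kanamycin selection listed in the catalogue entry.

The payload is a synthesised chloroplast 5' untranslated region derived from rps2, a gene name that conventionally denotes ribosomal protein S2. It is described by the depositors as a 5'UTR fusion part designed for Golden Gate cloning. The name indicates a variant carrying an "mCCUC" alteration and a deletion spanning positions -20 to -10, presumably relative to the start codon, but the record does not explain what these changes do, nor does it state the source species, the type IIS enzyme or the overhangs flanking the part. The insert itself is not annotated in the feature table. It most likely sits in the short region downstream of the T7 promoter, where the automated annotation reports only very short fragment matches (incC, URA3 promoter, lacI, RSF ori) that are probably chance similarities rather than functional elements. The partial M13 ori and lacZα fragments appear to be backbone remnants.

As a basic-level part, the plasmid would be combined with promoter, coding sequence and terminator modules to assemble chloroplast expression cassettes, with the UTR variant offering one option for the translation-control region of a plastid transgene.
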