Features (pLannotate 1.2.2; 10 found; start..end, strand, type, name):
      3..134     -  rep_origin     M13 ori (fragment): M13 bacteriophage origin of replication; arrow indicates direction of (+) strand synthesis
    155..311     -  CDS            lacZα (fragment): LacZα fragment of β-galactosidase; lacZ fragment
    320..338     +  promoter       T7 promoter: promoter for bacteriophage T7 RNA polymerase
    382..397     +  misc_feature   incC (fragment): incC; incompatibility region of the bacterial F plasmid
    396..412     -  promoter       URA3 promoter (fragment): S. cerevisiae URA3
    464..511     -  CDS            lacI (fragment): lac repressor; lacI; The lac repressor binds to the lac operator to inhibit transcription in E. coli. This inhibition can be relieved by adding lactose or isopropyl-β-D-thiogalactopyranoside (IPTG).
    548..588     -  rep_origin     RSF ori (fragment): Plasmids containing the RSF 1030 origin of replication can be propagated in E. coli cells that contain additional plasmids with compatible origins.
    666..1254    -  rep_origin     ori: high-copy-number ColE1/pMB1/pBR322/pUC origin of replication
   1428..2222    -  CDS            NeoR/KanR: aminoglycoside phosphotransferase confers resistance to neomycin, kanamycin, and G418 (Geneticin®)
   2223..2327    -  promoter       AmpR promoter: bla
>Addgene plasmid #123536 | pMK-rps2 5'UTR mCCUC (-20 to -10 deletion) | addgene full sequence | sequence record 247926 | Addgene NGS Result
CTAAATTGTAAGCGTTAATATTTTGTTAAAATTCGCGTTAAATTTTTGTTAAATCAGCTCATTTTTTAAC
CAATAGGCCGAAATCGGCAAAATCCCTTATAAATCAAAAGAATAGACCGAGATAGGGTTGAGTGGCCGCT
ACAGGGCGCTCCCATTCGCCATTCAGGCTGCGCAACTGTTGGGAAGGGCGTTTCGGTGCGGGCCTCTTCG
CTATTACGCCAGCTGGCGAAAGGGGGATGTGCTGCAAGGCGATTAAGTTGGGTAACGCCAGGGTTTTCCC
AGTCACGACGTTGTAAAACGACGGCCAGTGAGCGCGACGTAATACGACTCACTATAGGGCGAATTGAAGG
AAGGCCGTCAAGGCCGCATCAACGAGCTCGGTCTCATACTTTTTGAAAAAGAATAAAAAAAAGTCCTCAG
AAAATGTGAGACCGGTACCCTCTGGGCCTCATGGGCCTTCCTTTCACTGCCCGCTTTCCAGTCGGGAAAC
CTGTCGTGCCAGCTGCATTAACATGGTCATAGCTGTTTCCTTGCGTATTGGGCGCTCTCCGCTTCCTCGC
TCACTGACTCGCTGCGCTCGGTCGTTCGGGTAAAGCCTGGGGTGCCTAATGAGCAAAAGGCCAGCAAAAG
GCCAGGAACCGTAAAAAGGCCGCGTTGCTGGCGTTTTTCCATAGGCTCCGCCCCCCTGACGAGCATCACA
AAAATCGACGCTCAAGTCAGAGGTGGCGAAACCCGACAGGACTATAAAGATACCAGGCGTTTCCCCCTGG
AAGCTCCCTCGTGCGCTCTCCTGTTCCGACCCTGCCGCTTACCGGATACCTGTCCGCCTTTCTCCCTTCG
GGAAGCGTGGCGCTTTCTCATAGCTCACGCTGTAGGTATCTCAGTTCGGTGTAGGTCGTTCGCTCCAAGC
TGGGCTGTGTGCACGAACCCCCCGTTCAGCCCGACCGCTGCGCCTTATCCGGTAACTATCGTCTTGAGTC
CAACCCGGTAAGACACGACTTATCGCCACTGGCAGCAGCCACTGGTAACAGGATTAGCAGAGCGAGGTAT
GTAGGCGGTGCTACAGAGTTCTTGAAGTGGTGGCCTAACTACGGCTACACTAGAAGAACAGTATTTGGTA
TCTGCGCTCTGCTGAAGCCAGTTACCTTCGGAAAAAGAGTTGGTAGCTCTTGATCCGGCAAACAAACCAC
CGCTGGTAGCGGTGGTTTTTTTGTTTGCAAGCAGCAGATTACGCGCAGAAAAAAAGGATCTCAAGAAGAT
CCTTTGATCTTTTCTACGGGGTCTGACGCTCAGTGGAACGAAAACTCACGTTAAGGGATTTTGGTCATGA
GATTATCAAAAAGGATCTTCACCTAGATCCTTTTAAATTAAAAATGAAGTTTTAAATCAATCTAAAGTAT
ATATGAGTAAACTTGGTCTGACAGTTATTAGAAAAATTCATCCAGCAGACGATAAAACGCAATACGCTGG
CTATCCGGTGCCGCAATGCCATACAGCACCAGAAAACGATCCGCCCATTCGCCGCCCAGTTCTTCCGCAA
TATCACGGGTGGCCAGCGCAATATCCTGATAACGATCCGCCACGCCCAGACGGCCGCAATCAATAAAGCC
GCTAAAACGGCCATTTTCCACCATAATGTTCGGCAGGCACGCATCACCATGGGTCACCACCAGATCTTCG
CCATCCGGCATGCTCGCTTTCAGACGCGCAAACAGCTCTGCCGGTGCCAGGCCCTGATGTTCTTCATCCA
GATCATCCTGATCCACCAGGCCCGCTTCCATACGGGTACGCGCACGTTCAATACGATGTTTCGCCTGATG
ATCAAACGGACAGGTCGCCGGGTCCAGGGTATGCAGACGACGCATGGCATCCGCCATAATGCTCACTTTT
TCTGCCGGCGCCAGATGGCTAGACAGCAGATCCTGACCCGGCACTTCGCCCAGCAGCAGCCAATCACGGC
CCGCTTCGGTCACCACATCCAGCACCGCCGCACACGGAACACCGGTGGTGGCCAGCCAGCTCAGACGCGC
CGCTTCATCCTGCAGCTCGTTCAGCGCACCGCTCAGATCGGTTTTCACAAACAGCACCGGACGACCCTGC
GCGCTCAGACGAAACACCGCCGCATCAGAGCAGCCAATGGTCTGCTGCGCCCAATCATAGCCAAACAGAC
GTTCCACCCACGCTGCCGGGCTACCCGCATGCAGGCCATCCTGTTCAATCATACTCTTCCTTTTTCAATA
TTATTGAAGCATTTATCAGGGTTATTGTCTCATGAGCGGATACATATTTGAATGTATTTAGAAAAATAAA
CAAATAGGGGTTCCGCGCACATTTCCCCGAAAAGTGCCAC
