>Addgene plasmid #123536 | pMK-rps2 5'UTR mCCUC (-20 to -10 deletion) | depositor partial sequence | sequence record 235695 | rps2 5'UTR mCCUC (-20 to -10 deletion)
TTTTGAAAAAGAATAAAAAAAAGTCCTCAGAA
